Addgene plasmid #50920: pLKO.1-puro U6 sgRNA BfuAI stuffer
Purpose: (Empty Backbone) U6 driven sgRNA cloning vector where guide sequences are inserted between BfuAI sites
Depositing lab: Rene Maehr & Scot Wolfe. Depositing organization: University of Massachusetts, Worcester. Publication: Cas9 effector-mediated regulation of transcription and differentiation in human pluripotent stem cells. Kearns NA, Genga RM, Enuameh MS, Garber M, Wolfe SA, Maehr R. Development. 2014 Jan;141(1):219-23. doi: 10.1242/dev.103341. PubMed 24346702.
Backbone
  Vector backbone: pLKO.1
  Backbone size (bp): 7145
  Vector type: Mammalian Expression, Lentiviral, CRISPR
  Promoter: U6
  Selectable markers: Puromycin
Growth in bacteria
  Bacterial resistance: Ampicillin, 100 μg/mL
  Growth temperature: 37°C
  Growth strain: NEB Stable
  Copy number: High Copy
Gene/Insert
  Cloning method: Restriction Enzyme
  Sequencing primers: 5′ CGTGACGTAGAAAGTAATAATTTC; 3′ CCTCGAGCCGCGGCCAAAG
Terms and licenses: Academic/Nonprofit Terms; Industry Terms: Not Available to Industry
Depositor comments: Plasmid contains an IS1 prokaryotic transposable element that does not affect plasmid function. Please note that for improved cassette cloning efficiency the wolf lab recommends plasmid 52628.
How to cite: pLKO.1-puro U6 sgRNA BfuAI stuffer was a gift from Rene Maehr & Scot Wolfe (Addgene plasmid # 50920 ; http://n2t.net/addgene:50920 ; RRID:Addgene_50920)
