[The description below was written by a language model from this plasmid's Addgene catalogue record, the feature table of its GenBank file and pLannotate feature annotations shown in this document.]
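Description:
pLKO.1-puro U6 sgRNA BfuAI stuffer is an empty lentiviral CRISPR cloning backbone derived from pLKO.1, designed for expressing single guide RNAs in mammalian cells. A human U6 RNA polymerase III promoter sits upstream of a short stuffer flanked by BfuAI sites, followed by the Streptococcus pyogenes Cas9 guide RNA scaffold. Guide sequences are inserted by restriction cloning in place of the stuffer, so that U6 transcribes a complete sgRNA. The plasmid carries no Cas9, which must be supplied separately. The associated publication concerns Cas9 effector-mediated transcriptional regulation in human pluripotent stem cells.

Downstream of the sgRNA cassette, a cPPT/CTS element precedes a human PGK promoter driving puromycin N-acetyltransferase, which allows selection of transduced cells. The viral framework is that of a third-generation, self-inactivating HIV-1 vector: an RSV promoter fused to a truncated 5' LTR, the Ψ packaging signal with a gag fragment, the Rev response element, and a ΔU3 3' LTR. Packaging functions are not encoded and must be provided in trans. An SV40 poly(A) signal and SV40 origin lie outside the 3' LTR.

In bacteria the plasmid is maintained through a high-copy ColE1/pUC-type origin and ampicillin resistance, and it also carries an f1 origin. The sequenced plasmid (7,922 nt) is larger than the listed backbone size, which is at least partly explained by an IS1 prokaryotic transposable element inserted in the lac promoter region; the depositors state that this does not affect function. They also recommend a related plasmid for better cassette cloning efficiency. The accompanying GenBank record covers only an 884 bp segment spanning the end of the U6 promoter, the scaffold and cPPT/CTS.
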