Features (pLannotate 1.2.2; 27 found; start..end, strand, type, name):
    129..369     +  promoter       U6 promoter: RNA polymerase III promoter for human U6 snRNA
    411..486     +  misc_RNA       gRNA scaffold: guide RNA scaffold for the Streptococcus pyogenes CRISPR/Cas9 system
    535..652     +  misc_feature   cPPT/CTS: central polypurine tract and central termination sequence of HIV-1
    701..1211    +  promoter       hPGK promoter: human phosphoglycerate kinase 1 promoter
   1233..1832    +  CDS            PuroR: puromycin N-acetyltransferase; pac from Streptomyces alboniger; confers resistance to puromycin
   1875..1958    +  CDS            nef (fragment): NEF_HV1Z2 - Experimental evidence at protein level: Swiss-Prot protein existence level 1. Extracellular Nef protein targets CD4(+) T-lymphocytes for apoptosis by interacting with CXCR4 surface receptors. From Human immunodeficiency virus type 1 group M subtype D (isolate Z2/CDC-Z34) (HIV-1).
   1960..2193    +  LTR            3' LTR (ΔU3): self-inactivating 3' long terminal repeat (LTR) from HIV-1
   2265..2386    +  polyA_signal   SV40 poly(A) signal: SV40 polyadenylation signal
   2426..2561    +  rep_origin     SV40 ori: SV40 origin of replication
   2582..2600    -  promoter       T7 promoter: promoter for bacteriophage T7 RNA polymerase
   2608..2763    +  CDS            lacZα (fragment): LacZα fragment of β-galactosidase; lacZ fragment
   2768..3196    +  rep_origin     f1 ori (sequence partly withheld): f1 bacteriophage origin of replication; arrow indicates direction of (+) strand synthesis
   3249..3353    +  promoter       AmpR promoter: bla
   3354..4214    +  CDS            AmpR: β-lactamase; bla; confers resistance to ampicillin, carbenicillin, and related antibiotics
   4385..4973    +  rep_origin     ori: high-copy-number ColE1/pMB1/pBR322/pUC origin of replication
   5156..5248    +  CDS            lacI (fragment): lac repressor; lacI; The lac repressor binds to the lac operator to inhibit transcription in E. coli. This inhibition can be relieved by adding lactose or isopropyl-β-D-thiogalactopyranoside (IPTG).
   5261..5282    +  protein_bind   CAP binding site: CAP binding activates transcription in the presence of cAMP. E. coli catabolite activator protein
   5307..6074    -  mobile_element IS1: prokaryotic transposable element IS1
   6075..6104    +  promoter       lac promoter: promoter for the E. coli lac operon
   6112..6128    +  protein_bind   lac operator: The lac repressor binds to the lac operator to inhibit transcription in E. coli. This inhibition can be relieved by adding lactose or isopropyl-β-D-thiogalactopyranoside (IPTG). lac repressor encoded by lacI
   6173..6191    +  promoter       T3 promoter: promoter for bacteriophage T3 RNA polymerase
   6219..6445    +  promoter       RSV promoter: Rous sarcoma virus enhancer/promoter
   6446..6626    +  LTR            5' LTR (truncated): truncated 5' long terminal repeat (LTR) from HIV-1
   6673..6798    +  misc_feature   HIV-1 Ψ: packaging signal of human immunodeficiency virus type 1
   6782..7145    +  CDS            HIV-1 gag (fragment): gag protein from human immunodeficiency virus 1; gag
   7291..7524    +  misc_feature   RRE: The Rev response element (RRE) of HIV-1 allows for Rev-dependent mRNA export from the nucleus to the cytoplasm.
   7901..79      +  CDS            Rev (fragment) (across the origin): human immunodeficiency virus 1 (HIV-1) Rev protein; rev; enhances nuclear export of unspliced and incompletely spliced viral mRNAs
>Addgene plasmid #50920 | pLKO.1-puro U6 sgRNA BfuAI stuffer | addgene full sequence | sequence record 238505 | Addgene NGS Result
GACCCGACAGGCCCGAAGGAATAGAAGAAGAAGGTGGAGAGAGAGACAGAGACAGATCCATTCGATTAGT
GAACGGATCTCGACGGTATCGATCACGAGACTAGCCTCGAGCGGCCGCCCCCTTCACCGAGGGCCTATTT
CCCATGATTCCTTCATATTTGCATATACGATACAAGGCTGTTAGAGAGATAATTGGAATTAATTTGACTG
TAAACACAAAGATATTAGTACAAAATACGTGACGTAGAAAGTAATAATTTCTTGGGTAGTTTGCAGTTTT
AAAATTATGTTTTAAAATGGACTATCATATGCTTACCGTAACTTGAAAGTATTTCGATTTCTTGGCTTTA
TATATCTTGTGGAAAGGACGAAACACCGGTGTGCAGGTGAGTGATCAAGAACCTGCTGACGTTTTAGAGC
TAGAAATAGCAAGTTAAAATAAGGCTAGTCCGTTATCAACTTGAAAAAGTGGCACCGAGTCGGTGCTTTT
TTTGAATTCTCGACCTCGAGACAAATGGCAGTATTCATCCACAATTTTAAAAGAAAAGGGGGGATTGGGG
GGTACAGTGCAGGGGAAAGAATAGTAGACATAATAGCAACAGACATACAAACTAAAGAATTACAAAAACA
AATTACAAAAATTCAAAATTTTCGGGTTTATTACAGGGACAGCAGAGATCCACTTTGGCCGCGGCTCGAG
GGGGTTGGGGTTGCGCCTTTTCCAAGGCAGCCCTGGGTTTGCGCAGGGACGCGGCTGCTCTGGGCGTGGT
TCCGGGAAACGCAGCGGCGCCGACCCTGGGTCTCGCACATTCTTCACGTCCGTTCGCAGCGTCACCCGGA
TCTTCGCCGCTACCCTTGTGGGCCCCCCGGCGACGCTTCCTGCTCCGCCCCTAAGTCGGGAAGGTTCCTT
GCGGTTCGCGGCGTGCCGGACGTGACAAACGGAAGCCGCACGTCTCACTAGTACCCTCGCAGACGGACAG
CGCCAGGGAGCAATGGCAGCGCGCCGACCGCGATGGGCTGTGGCCAATAGCGGCTGCTCAGCAGGGCGCG
CCGAGAGCAGCGGCCGGGAAGGGGCGGTGCGGGAGGCGGGGTGTGGGGCGGTAGTGTGGGCCCTGTTCCT
GCCCGCGCGGTGTTCCGCATTCTGCAAGCCTCCGGAGCGCACGTCGGCAGTCGGCTCCCTCGTTGACCGA
ATCACCGACCTCTCTCCCCAGGGGGATCCACCGGAGCTTACCATGACCGAGTACAAGCCCACGGTGCGCC
TCGCCACCCGCGACGACGTCCCCAGGGCCGTACGCACCCTCGCCGCCGCGTTCGCCGACTACCCCGCCAC
GCGCCACACCGTCGATCCGGACCGCCACATCGAGCGGGTCACCGAGCTGCAAGAACTCTTCCTCACGCGC
GTCGGGCTCGACATCGGCAAGGTGTGGGTCGCGGACGACGGCGCCGCGGTGGCGGTCTGGACCACGCCGG
AGAGCGTCGAAGCGGGGGCGGTGTTCGCCGAGATCGGCCCGCGCATGGCCGAGTTGAGCGGTTCCCGGCT
GGCCGCGCAGCAACAGATGGAAGGCCTCCTGGCGCCGCACCGGCCCAAGGAGCCCGCGTGGTTCCTGGCC
ACCGTCGGCGTCTCGCCCGACCACCAGGGCAAGGGTCTGGGCAGCGCCGTCGTGCTCCCCGGAGTGGAGG
CGGCCGAGCGCGCCGGGGTGCCCGCCTTCCTGGAGACCTCCGCGCCCCGCAACCTCCCCTTCTACGAGCG
GCTCGGCTTCACCGTCACCGCCGACGTCGAGGTGCCCGAAGGACCGCGCACCTGGTGCATGACCCGCAAG
CCCGGTGCCTGACGCCCGCCCCACGACCCGCAGCGCCCGACCGAAAGGAGCGCACGACCCCATGCATCGG
TACCTTTAAGACCAATGACTTACAAGGCAGCTGTAGATCTTAGCCACTTTTTAAAAGAAAAGGGGGGACT
GGAAGGGCTAATTCACTCCCAACGAAGACAAGATCTGCTTTTTGCTTGTACTGGGTCTCTCTGGTTAGAC
CAGATCTGAGCCTGGGAGCTCTCTGGCTAACTAGGGAACCCACTGCTTAAGCCTCAATAAAGCTTGCCTT
GAGTGCTTCAAGTAGTGTGTGCCCGTCTGTTGTGTGACTCTGGTAACTAGAGATCCCTCAGACCCTTTTA
GTCAGTGTGGAAAATCTCTAGCAGTAGTAGTTCATGTCATCTTATTATTCAGTATTTATAACTTGCAAAG
AAATGAATATCAGAGAGTGAGAGGAACTTGTTTATTGCAGCTTATAATGGTTACAAATAAAGCAATAGCA
TCACAAATTTCACAAATAAAGCATTTTTTTCACTGCATTCTAGTTGTGGTTTGTCCAAACTCATCAATGT
ATCTTATCATGTCTGGCTCTAGCTATCCCGCCCCTAACTCCGCCCATCCCGCCCCTAACTCCGCCCAGTT
CCGCCCATTCTCCGCCCCATGGCTGACTAATTTTTTTTATTTATGCAGAGGCCGAGGCCGCCTCGGCCTC
TGAGCTATTCCAGAAGTAGTGAGGAGGCTTTTTTGGAGGCCTAGGGACGTACCCAATTCGCCCTATAGTG
AGTCGTATTACGCGCGCTCACTGGCCGTCGTTTTACAACGTCGTGACTGGGAAAACCCTGGCGTTACCCA
ACTTAATCGCCTTGCAGCACATCCCCCTTTCGCCAGCTGGCGTAATAGCGAAGAGGCCCGCACCGATCGC
CCTTCCCAACAGTTGCGCAGCCTGAATGGCGAATGGG
[124 nt withheld, positions 2768-2891]
C
[91 nt withheld, positions 2893-2983]
A
[49 nt withheld, positions 2985-3033]
CCTTTGACGTTGGAGTCCACGTTCTTT
[37 nt withheld, positions 3061-3097]
ACCCTATCTCGGTCTATTCTTTTGATTTATAAGGGATTTTGCCGATTTCGGCCTATTGGTTAAAAAATGA
GCTGATTTAACAAAAATTTAACGCGAATTTTAACAAAATATTAACGCTTACAATTTAGGTGGCACTTTTC
GGGGAAATGTGCGCGGAACCCCTATTTGTTTATTTTTCTAAATACATTCAAATATGTATCCGCTCATGAG
ACAATAACCCTGATAAATGCTTCAATAATATTGAAAAAGGAAGAGTATGAGTATTCAACATTTCCGTGTC
GCCCTTATTCCCTTTTTTGCGGCATTTTGCCTTCCTGTTTTTGCTCACCCAGAAACGCTGGTGAAAGTAA
AAGATGCTGAAGATCAGTTGGGTGCACGAGTGGGTTACATCGAACTGGATCTCAACAGCGGTAAGATCCT
TGAGAGTTTTCGCCCCGAAGAACGTTTTCCAATGATGAGCACTTTTAAAGTTCTGCTATGTGGCGCGGTA
TTATCCCGTATTGACGCCGGGCAAGAGCAACTCGGTCGCCGCATACACTATTCTCAGAATGACTTGGTTG
AGTACTCACCAGTCACAGAAAAGCATCTTACGGATGGCATGACAGTAAGAGAATTATGCAGTGCTGCCAT
AACCATGAGTGATAACACTGCGGCCAACTTACTTCTGACAACGATCGGAGGACCGAAGGAGCTAACCGCT
TTTTTGCACAACATGGGGGATCATGTAACTCGCCTTGATCGTTGGGAACCGGAGCTGAATGAAGCCATAC
CAAACGACGAGCGTGACACCACGATGCCTGTAGCAATGGCAACAACGTTGCGCAAACTATTAACTGGCGA
ACTACTTACTCTAGCTTCCCGGCAACAATTAATAGACTGGATGGAGGCGGATAAAGTTGCAGGACCACTT
CTGCGCTCGGCCCTTCCGGCTGGCTGGTTTATTGCTGATAAATCTGGAGCCGGTGAGCGTGGGTCTCGCG
GTATCATTGCAGCACTGGGGCCAGATGGTAAGCCCTCCCGTATCGTAGTTATCTACACGACGGGGAGTCA
GGCAACTATGGATGAACGAAATAGACAGATCGCTGAGATAGGTGCCTCACTGATTAAGCATTGGTAACTG
TCAGACCAAGTTTACTCATATATACTTTAGATTGATTTAAAACTTCATTTTTAATTTAAAAGGATCTAGG
TGAAGATCCTTTTTGATAATCTCATGACCAAAATCCCTTAACGTGAGTTTTCGTTCCACTGAGCGTCAGA
CCCCGTAGAAAAGATCAAAGGATCTTCTTGAGATCCTTTTTTTCTGCGCGTAATCTGCTGCTTGCAAACA
AAAAAACCACCGCTACCAGCGGTGGTTTGTTTGCCGGATCAAGAGCTACCAACTCTTTTTCCGAAGGTAA
CTGGCTTCAGCAGAGCGCAGATACCAAATACTGTTCTTCTAGTGTAGCCGTAGTTAGGCCACCACTTCAA
GAACTCTGTAGCACCGCCTACATACCTCGCTCTGCTAATCCTGTTACCAGTGGCTGCTGCCAGTGGCGAT
AAGTCGTGTCTTACCGGGTTGGACTCAAGACGATAGTTACCGGATAAGGCGCAGCGGTCGGGCTGAACGG
GGGGTTCGTGCACACAGCCCAGCTTGGAGCGAACGACCTACACCGAACTGAGATACCTACAGCGTGAGCT
ATGAGAAAGCGCCACGCTTCCCGAAGGGAGAAAGGCGGACAGGTATCCGGTAAGCGGCAGGGTCGGAACA
GGAGAGCGCACGAGGGAGCTTCCAGGGGGAAACGCCTGGTATCTTTATAGTCCTGTCGGGTTTCGCCACC
TCTGACTTGAGCGTCGATTTTTGTGATGCTCGTCAGGGGGGCGGAGCCTATGGAAAAACGCCAGCAACGC
GGCCTTTTTACGGTTCCTGGCCTTTTGCTGGCCTTTTGCTCACATGTTCTTTCCTGCGTTATCCCCTGAT
TCTGTGGATAACCGTATTACCGCCTTTGAGTGAGCTGATACCGCTCGCCGCAGCCGAACGACCGAGCGCA
GCGAGTCAGTGAGCGAGGAAGCGGAAGAGCGCCCAATACGCAAACCGCCTCTCCCCGCGCGTTGGCCGAT
TCATTAATGCAGCTGGCACGACAGGTTTCCCGACTGGAAAGCGGGCAGTGAGCGCAACGCAATTAATGTG
AGTTAGCTCACTCATTAGGCACCCCAGGCTTTACACTTTGGTAATGACTCCAACTTATTGATAGTGTTTT
ATGTTCAGATAATGCCCGATGACTTTGTCATGCAGCTCCACCGATTTTGAGAACGACAGCGACTTCCGTC
CCAGCCGTGCCAGGTGCTGCCTCAGATTCAGGTTATGCCGCTCAATTCGCTGCGTATATCGCTTGCTGAT
TACGTGCAGCTTTCCCTTCAGGCGGGATTCATACAGCGGCCAGCCATCCGTCATCCATATCACCACGTCA
AAGGGTGACAGCAGGCTCATAAGACGCCCCAGCGTCGCCATAGTGCGTTCACCGAATACGTGCGCAACAA
CCGTCTTCCGGAGACTGTCATACGCGTAAAACAGCCAGCGCTGGCGCGATTTAGCCCCGACATAGCCCCA
CTGTTCGTCCATTTCCGCGCAGACGATGACGTCACTGCCCGGCTGTATGCGCGAGGTTACCGACTGCGGC
CTGAGTTTTTTAAGTGACGTAAAATCGTGTTGAGGCCAACGCCCATAATGCGGGCTGTTGCCCGGCATCC
AACGCCATTCATGGCCATATCAATGATTTTCTGGTGCGTACCGGGTTGAGAAGCGGTGTAAGTGAACTGC
AGTTGCCATGTTTTACGGCAGTGAGAGCAGAGATAGCGCTGATGTCCGGCGGTGCTTTTGCCGTTACGCA
CCACCCCGTCAGTAGCTGAACAGGAGGGACAGCTGATAGAAACAGAAGCCACTGGAGCACCTCAAAAACA
CCATCATACACTAAATCAGTAAGTTGGCAGCATCACCTTACACTTTATGCTTCCGGCTCGTATGTTGTGT
GGAATTGTGAGCGGATAACAATTTCACACAGGAAACAGCTATGACCATGATTACGCCAAGCGCGCAATTA
ACCCTCACTAAAGGGAACAAAAGCTGGAGCTGCAAGCTTAATGTAGTCTTATGCAATACTCTTGTAGTCT
TGCAACATGGTAACGATGAGTTAGCAACATGCCTTACAAGGAGAGAAAAAGCACCGTGCATGCCGATTGG
TGGAAGTAAGGTGGTACGATCGTGCCTTATTAGGAAGGCAACAGACGGGTCTGACATGGATTGGACGAAC
CACTGAATTGCCGCATTGCAGAGATATTGTATTTAAGTGCCTAGCTCGATACATAAACGGGTCTCTCTGG
TTAGACCAGATCTGAGCCTGGGAGCTCTCTGGCTAACTAGGGAACCCACTGCTTAAGCCTCAATAAAGCT
TGCCTTGAGTGCTTCAAGTAGTGTGTGCCCGTCTGTTGTGTGACTCTGGTAACTAGAGATCCCTCAGACC
CTTTTAGTCAGTGTGGAAAATCTCTAGCAGTGGCGCCCGAACAGGGACTTGAAAGCGAAAGGGAAACCAG
AGGAGCTCTCTCGACGCAGGACTCGGCTTGCTGAAGCGCGCACGGCAAGAGGCGAGGGGCGGCGACTGGT
GAGTACGCCAAAAATTTTGACTAGCGGAGGCTAGAAGGAGAGAGATGGGTGCGAGAGCGTCAGTATTAAG
CGGGGGAGAATTAGATCGCGATGGGAAAAAATTCGGTTAAGGCCAGGGGGAAAGAAAAAATATAAATTAA
AACATATAGTATGGGCAAGCAGGGAGCTAGAACGATTCGCAGTTAATCCTGGCCTGTTAGAAACATCAGA
AGGCTGTAGACAAATACTGGGACAGCTACAACCATCCCTTCAGACAGGATCAGAAGAACTTAGATCATTA
TATAATACAGTAGCAACCCTCTATTGTGTGCATCAAAGGATAGAGATAAAAGACACCAAGGAAGCTTTAG
ACAAGATAGAGGAAGAGCAAAACAAAAGTAAGACCACCGCACAGCAAGCGGCCGCTGATCTTCAGACCTG
GAGGAGGAGATATGAGGGACAATTGGAGAAGTGAATTATATAAATATAAAGTAGTAAAAATTGAACCATT
AGGAGTAGCACCCACCAAGGCAAAGAGAAGAGTGGTGCAGAGAGAAAAAAGAGCAGTGGGAATAGGAGCT
TTGTTCCTTGGGTTCTTGGGAGCAGCAGGAAGCACTATGGGCGCAGCGTCAATGACGCTGACGGTACAGG
CCAGACAATTATTGTCTGGTATAGTGCAGCAGCAGAACAATTTGCTGAGGGCTATTGAGGCGCAACAGCA
TCTGTTGCAACTCACAGTCTGGGGCATCAAGCAGCTCCAGGCAAGAATCCTGGCTGTGGAAAGATACCTA
AAGGATCAACAGCTCCTGGGGATTTGGGGTTGCTCTGGAAAACTCATTTGCACCACTGCTGTGCCTTGGA
ATGCTAGTTGGAGTAATAAATCTCTGGAACAGATTTGGAATCACACGACCTGGATGGAGTGGGACAGAGA
AATTAACAATTACACAAGCTTAATACACTCCTTAATTGAAGAATCGCAAAACCAGCAAGAAAAGAATGAA
CAAGAATTATTGGAATTAGATAAATGGGCAAGTTTGTGGAATTGGTTTAACATAACAAATTGGCTGTGGT
ATATAAAATTATTCATAATGATAGTAGGAGGCTTGGTAGGTTTAAGAATAGTTTTTGCTGTACTTTCTAT
AGTGAATAGAGTTAGGCAGGGATATTCACCATTATCGTTTCAGACCCACCTCCCAACCCCGAGGG
