LOCUS       Exported 884 bp ds-DNA linear SYN 18-MAY-2021
DEFINITION  U6 driven sgRNA cloning vector where guide sequences are inserted
            between BfuAI sites.
ACCESSION   .
VERSION     .
KEYWORDS    pLKO.1-puro U6 sgRNA BfuAI stuffer
SOURCE      synthetic DNA construct
  ORGANISM  synthetic DNA construct
REFERENCE   1 (bases 1 to 884)
  AUTHORS   Kearns NA, Genga RM, Enuameh MS, Garber M, Wolfe SA, Maehr R
  TITLE     Cas9 effector-mediated regulation of transcription and
            differentiation in human pluripotent stem cells.
  JOURNAL   Development. 2014 Jan;141(1):219-23. doi: 10.1242/dev.103341.
  PUBMED    24346702
REFERENCE   2 (bases 1 to 884)
  AUTHORS   .
  TITLE     Direct Submission
  JOURNAL   Exported May 18, 2021 from SnapGene Server 1.1.58
            http://www.snapgene.com
FEATURES             Location/Qualifiers
     source          1..884
                     /organism="synthetic DNA construct"
                     /mol_type="other DNA"
     primer_bind     125..144
                     /label=LKO.1 5'
                     /note="Human U6 promoter, forward primer"
     misc_RNA        236..311
                     /label=gRNA scaffold
                     /note="guide RNA scaffold for the Streptococcus pyogenes
                     CRISPR/Cas9 system"
     misc_feature    360..477
                     /label=cPPT/CTS
                     /note="central polypurine tract and central termination
                     sequence of HIV-1"
ORIGIN
        1 ggctgttaga gagataattg gaattaattt gactgtaaac acaaagatat tagtacaaaa
       61 tacgtgacgt agaaagtaat aatttcttgg gtagtttgca gttttaaaat tatgttttaa
      121 aatggactat catatgctta ccgtaacttg aaagtatttc gatttcttgg ctttatatat
      181 cttgtggaaa ggacgaaaca ccggtgtgca ggtgagtgat caagaacctg ctgacgtttt
      241 agagctagaa atagcaagtt aaaataaggc tagtccgtta tcaacttgaa aaagtggcac
      301 cgagtcggtg ctttttttga attctcgacc tcgagacaaa tggcagtatt catccacaat
      361 tttaaaagaa aaggggggat tggggggtac agtgcagggg aaagaatagt agacataata
      421 gcaacagaca tacaaactaa agaattacaa aaacaaatta caaaaattca aaattttcgg
      481 gtttattaca gggacagcag agatccactt tggccgcggc tcgagggggt tggggttgcg
      541 ccttttccaa ggcagccctg ggtttgcgca gggacgcggc tgctctgggc gtggttccgg
      601 gaaacgcagc ggcgccgacc ctgggtctcg cacattcttc acgtccgttc gcagcgtcac
      661 ccggatcttc gccgctaccc ttgtgggccc cccggcgacg cttcctgctc cgcccctaag
      721 tcgggaaggt tccttgcggt tcgcggcgtg ccggacgtga caaacggaag ccgcacgtct
      781 cactagtacc ctcgcagacg gacagcgcca gggagcaatg gcagcgcgcc gaccgcgatg
      841 ggctgtggcc aatagcggct gctcagcagg gcgcgccgag agca
//
