>Addgene plasmid #50920 | pLKO.1-puro U6 sgRNA BfuAI stuffer | addgene partial sequence | sequence record 78165 | hU6-F 5'-GAGGGCCTATTTCCCATGATT-3'
GGCTGTTAGAGAGATAATTGGAATTAATTTGACTGTAAACACAAAGATATTAGTACAAAATACGTGACGT
AGAAAGTAATAATTTCTTGGGTAGTTTGCAGTTTTAAAATTATGTTTTAAAATGGACTATCATATGCTTA
CCGTAACTTGAAAGTATTTCGATTTCTTGGCTTTATATATCTTGTGGAAAGGACGAAACACCGGTGTGCA
GGTGAGTGATCAAGAACCTGCTGACGTTTTAGAGCTAGAAATAGCAAGTTAAAATAAGGCTAGTCCGTTA
TCAACTTGAAAAAGTGGCACCGAGTCGGTGCTTTTTTTGAATTCTCGACCTCGAGACAAATGGCAGTATT
CATCCACAATTTTAAAAGAAAAGGGGGGATTGGGGGGTACAGTGCAGGGGAAAGAATAGTAGACATAATA
GCAACAGACATACAAACTAAAGAATTACAAAAACAAATTACAAAAATTCAAAATTTTCGGGTTTATTACA
GGGACAGCAGAGATCCACTTTGGCCGCGGCTCGAGGGGGTTGGGGTTGCGCCTTTTCCAAGGCAGCCCTG
GGTTTGCGCAGGGACGCGGCTGCTCTGGGCGTGGTTCCGGGAAACGCAGCGGCGCCGACCCTGGGTCTCG
CACATTCTTCACGTCCGTTCGCAGCGTCACCCGGATCTTCGCCGCTACCCTTGTGGGCCCCCCGGCGACG
CTTCCTGCTCCGCCCCTAAGTCGGGAAGGTTCCTTGCGGTTCGCGGCGTGCCGGACGTGACAAACGGAAG
CCGCACGTCTCACTAGTACCCTCGCAGACGGACAGCGCCAGGGAGCAATGGCAGCGCGCCGACCGCGATG
GGCTGTGGCCAATAGCGGCTGCTCAGCAGGGCGCGCCGAGAGCAGCGGCCGGGAAGGG
