>Addgene plasmid #50920 | pLKO.1-puro U6 sgRNA BfuAI stuffer | addgene partial sequence | sequence record 121540 | Top_Fop 5'-TCACCATTATCGTTTCAGAC-3'
GAACGGATCTCGACGGTATCGATCACGAGACTAGCCTCGAGCGGCCGCCCCCTTCACCGAGGGCCTATTT
CCCATGATTCCTTCATATTTGCATATACGATACAAGGCTGTTAGAGAGATAATTGGAATTAATTTGACTG
TAAACACAAAGATATTAGTACAAAATACGTGACGTAGAAAGTAATAATTTCTTGGGTAGTTTGCAGTTTT
AAAATTATGTTTTAAAATGGACTATCATATGCTTACCGTAACTTGAAAGTATTTCGATTTCTTGGCTTTA
TATATCTTGTGGAAAGGACGAAACACCGGTGTGCAGGTGAGTGATCAAGAACCTGCTGACGTTTTAGAGC
TAGAAATAGCAAGTTAAAATAAGGCTAGTCCGTTATCAACTTGAAAAAGTGGCACCGAGTCGGTGCTTTT
TTTGAATTCTCGACCTCGAGACAAATGGCAGTATTCATCCACAATTTTAAAAGAAAAGGGGGGATTGGGG
GGTACAGTGCAGGGGAAAGAATAGTAGACATAATAGCAACAGAC
